Addgene plasmid #164697: FLAG-PRMT6
Purpose: Expression of PRMT6 with an N-terminal FLAG tag
Depositing lab: Cheryl Arrowsmith. Depositing organization: University of Toronto. Publication: A Potent, Selective, and Cell-Active Inhibitor of Human Type I Protein Arginine Methyltransferases. Eram MS, Shen Y, Szewczyk M, Wu H, Senisterra G, Li F, Butler KV, Kaniskan HU, Speed BA, Dela Sena C, Dong A, Zeng H, Schapira M, Brown PJ, Arrowsmith CH, Barsyte-Lovejoy D, Liu J, Vedadi M, Jin J. ACS Chem Biol. 2016 Mar 18;11(3):772-781. doi: 10.1021/acschembio.5b00839. Epub 2015 Dec 8. PubMed 26598975.
Backbone
  Vector backbone: pcDNA3.1
  Vector type: Mammalian Expression
Growth in bacteria
  Bacterial resistance: Ampicillin, 100 μg/mL
  Growth temperature: 37°C
  Growth strain: DH5alpha
  Copy number: High Copy
Gene/Insert
  Gene/Insert name: PRMT6 (alt name: HRMT1L6)
  Species: H. sapiens (human)
  Entrez Gene: PRMT6 (a.k.a. HRMT1L6)
  Promoter: CMV
  Tag / fusion protein: FLAG (N terminal on insert)
  Cloning method: Ligation Independent Cloning
  Sequencing primers: 5′ CMV forward: 5' CGCAAATGGGCGGTAGGCGTG 3'; 3′ BGH: 5' TAGAAGGCACAGTCGAGG 3'
Terms and licenses: Academic/Nonprofit Terms; Industry Terms: Not Available to Industry
How to cite: FLAG-PRMT6 was a gift from Cheryl Arrowsmith (Addgene plasmid # 164697 ; http://n2t.net/addgene:164697 ; RRID:Addgene_164697)
