[The description below was written by a language model from this plasmid's Addgene catalogue record and pLannotate feature annotations shown in this document.]
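Description:
FLAG-PRMT6 is a mammalian expression plasmid built on the pcDNA3.1 backbone that drives production of human PRMT6 (also known as HRMT1L6) carrying an N-terminal FLAG epitope. In the sequenced 6.6 kb record, the CMV immediate-early enhancer and promoter sit upstream of a short FLAG-encoding segment (annotated as a fragment matching the 3xFLAG tag, consistent with a single FLAG unit) followed by the PRMT6 coding sequence, and transcripts are terminated by the bovine growth hormone polyadenylation signal. T7 and SP6 phage promoters flank the insert, with T7 oriented so that it could drive in vitro transcription of the sense strand. The insert was introduced by ligation-independent cloning. A few small annotated fragments (a truncated HIV-1 LTR piece overlapping the CMV promoter end, and partial ble, lacI and bom matches) appear to be short sequence similarities or backbone remnants rather than functional elements.

For propagation in E. coli the plasmid carries a high-copy ColE1/pUC-type origin and the β-lactamase gene for ampicillin selection, along with an f1 origin that permits single-stranded DNA production. A separate cassette, in which the SV40 early promoter drives the neomycin phosphotransferase gene ahead of an SV40 poly(A) signal, allows G418 selection of stably transfected mammalian cells. PRMT6 is a type I arginine methyltransferase that generates monomethyl- and, preferentially, asymmetric dimethylarginine. The plasmid is suited to transient or stable overexpression of tagged PRMT6, with detection or immunoprecipitation via FLAG. The associated publication concerns a cell-active inhibitor of human type I arginine methyltransferases, suggesting use in cellular assays of PRMT6 activity and inhibition.
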