Features (pLannotate 1.2.2; 22 found; start..end, strand, type, name):
      1..380     +  enhancer       CMV enhancer: human cytomegalovirus immediate early enhancer
    381..584     +  promoter       CMV promoter: human cytomegalovirus (CMV) immediate early promoter
    580..613     +  LTR            5' LTR (truncated) (fragment): truncated 5' long terminal repeat (LTR) from HIV-1
    629..647     +  promoter       T7 promoter: promoter for bacteriophage T7 RNA polymerase
    669..693     +  CDS            3xFLAG (fragment): three tandem FLAG® epitope tags
    733..1857    +  CDS            PRMT6: ANM6_HUMAN - Also known as HRMT1L6. Experimental evidence at protein level: Swiss-Prot protein existence level 1. Arginine methyltransferase that can catalyze the formation of both omega-N monomethylarginine (MMA) and asymmetrical dimethylarginine (aDMA), with a strong preference for the formation of aDMA (PubMed:17898714, PubMed:18077460, PubMed:18079182, PubMed:19405910, PubMed:30420520). Preferentially methylates arginyl residues present in a glycine and arginine-rich domain and displays preference for monomethylated substrates (PubMed:17898714, PubMed:18077460, PubMed:18079182, PubMed:1940
   1921..1939    -  promoter       SP6 promoter: promoter for bacteriophage SP6 RNA polymerase
   1965..2189    +  polyA_signal   bGH poly(A) signal: bovine growth hormone polyadenylation signal
   2193..2214    +  promoter       SV40 promoter (fragment): SV40 enhancer and early promoter
   2235..2663    +  rep_origin     f1 ori (sequence partly withheld): f1 bacteriophage origin of replication; arrow indicates direction of (+) strand synthesis
   2677..3006    +  promoter       SV40 promoter: SV40 enhancer and early promoter
   3073..3864    +  CDS            neo: KKA2_KLEPN - Also known as kan, nptII. Experimental evidence at protein level: Swiss-Prot protein existence level 1. Resistance to kanamycin, neomycin, paromomycin, ribostamycin, butirosin and gentamicin B. From Klebsiella pneumoniae.
   3888..4046    +  CDS            ble (fragment): BLE_KLEPN - Experimental evidence at protein level: Swiss-Prot protein existence level 1. Binding protein with a strong affinity to the bleomycin family of antibiotics. Binds to CL990; an antimitotic-antibiotic compound. From Klebsiella pneumoniae.
   4041..4162    +  polyA_signal   SV40 poly(A) signal: SV40 polyadenylation signal
   4235..4251    -  protein_bind   lac operator: The lac repressor binds to the lac operator to inhibit transcription in E. coli. This inhibition can be relieved by adding lactose or isopropyl-β-D-thiogalactopyranoside (IPTG). lac repressor encoded by lacI
   4259..4289    -  promoter       lac promoter: promoter for the E. coli lac operon
   4304..4325    -  protein_bind   CAP binding site: CAP binding activates transcription in the presence of cAMP. E. coli catabolite activator protein
   4338..4430    -  CDS            lacI (fragment): lac repressor; lacI; The lac repressor binds to the lac operator to inhibit transcription in E. coli. This inhibition can be relieved by adding lactose or isopropyl-β-D-thiogalactopyranoside (IPTG).
   4613..5201    -  rep_origin     ori: high-copy-number ColE1/pMB1/pBR322/pUC origin of replication
   5372..6232    -  CDS            AmpR: β-lactamase; bla; confers resistance to ampicillin, carbenicillin, and related antibiotics
   6233..6337    -  promoter       AmpR promoter: bla
   6396..6448    -  misc_feature   bom (fragment): basis of mobility region from pBR322
>Addgene plasmid #164697 | FLAG-PRMT6 | addgene full sequence | sequence record 326676 | Addgene NGS Result
GACATTGATTATTGACTAGTTATTAATAGTAATCAATTACGGGGTCATTAGTTCATAGCCCATATATGGA
GTTCCGCGTTACATAACTTACGGTAAATGGCCCGCCTGGCTGACCGCCCAACGACCCCCGCCCATTGACG
TCAATAATGACGTATGTTCCCATAGTAACGCCAATAGGGACTTTCCATTGACGTCAATGGGTGGAGTATT
TACGGTAAACTGCCCACTTGGCAGTACATCAAGTGTATCATATGCCAAGTACGCCCCCTATTGACGTCAA
TGACGGTAAATGGCCCGCCTGGCATTATGCCCAGTACATGACCTTATGGGACTTTCCTACTTGGCAGTAC
ATCTACGTATTAGTCATCGCTATTACCATGGTGATGCGGTTTTGGCAGTACATCAATGGGCGTGGATAGC
GGTTTGACTCACGGGGATTTCCAAGTCTCCACCCCATTGACGTCAATGGGAGTTTGTTTTGGCACCAAAA
TCAACGGGACTTTCCAAAATGTCGTAACAACTCCGCCCCATTGACGCAAATGGGCGGTAGGCGTGTACGG
TGGGAGGTCTATATAAGCAGAGCTCTCTGGCTAACTAGAGAACCCACTGCTTACTGGCTTATCGAAATTA
ATACGACTCACTATAGGGAGACCCAAGCTTGGTACCATGGACTACAAAGACGATGACGATAAAGCCGCCA
GTTTAAACGGCGCGCCATTAATTAAGGATCCAATGTCGCAGCCCAAGAAAAGAAAGCTTGAGTCGGGGGG
CGGCGGCGAAGGAGGGGAGGGAACTGAAGAGGAAGATGGCGCGGAGCGGGAGGCGGCCCTGGAGCGACCC
CGGAGGACTAAGCGGGAACGGGACCAGCTGTACTACGAGTGCTACTCGGACGTTTCGGTCCACGAGGAGA
TGATCGCGGACCGCGTCCGCACCGATGCCTACCGCCTGGGTATCCTTCGGAACTGGGCAGCACTGCGAGG
CAAGACGGTACTGGACGTGGGCGCGGGCACCGGCATTCTGAGCATCTTCTGTGCCCAGGCCGGGGCCCGG
CGCGTGTACGCGGTAGAGGCCAGCGCCATCTGGCAACAGGCCCGGGAGGTGGTGCGGTTCAACGGGCTGG
AGGACCGGGTGCACGTCCTGCCGGGACCAGTGGAGACTGTAGAGTTGCCGGAACAGGTGGATGCCATCGT
GAGCGAGTGGATGGGCTACGGACTCCTGCACGAGTCCATGCTGAGCTCCGTCCTCCACGCGCGAACCAAG
TGGCTGAAGGAGGGCGGTCTTCTCCTGCCGGCCTCCGCCGAGCTCTTCATAGCCCCCATCAGCGACCAGA
TGCTGGAATGGCGCCTGGGCTTCTGGAGCCAGGTGAAGCAGCACTATGGTGTGGACATGAGCTGCCTGGA
GGGCTTCGCCACGCGCTGTCTCATGGGCCACTCGGAGATCGTTGTGCAGGGATTGTCCGGCGAGGACGTG
CTGGCCCGGCCGCAGCGCTTTGCTCAGCTAGAGCTCTCCCGCGCCGGCTTGGAGCAGGAGCTGGAGGCCG
GAGTGGGCGGGCGCTTCCGCTGCAGCTGCTATGGCTCGGCGCCCATGCATGGCTTTGCCATCTGGTTCCA
GGTGACCTTCCCTGGAGGGGAGTCGGAGAAACCCCTGGTGCTGTCCACCTCGCCTTTTCACCCGGCCACT
CACTGGAAACAGGCGCTCCTCTACCTGAACGAGCCGGTGCAAGTGGAGCAAGACACGGACGTTTCAGGAG
AGATCACGCTGCTGCCCTCCCGGGACAACCCCCGTCGCCTGCGCGTGCTGCTGCGCTACAAAGTGGGAGA
CCAGGAGGAGAAGACCAAAGACTTTGCCATGGAGGACTGAGAATTCTGCAGATATCCATCACACTGGCGG
CCGCTCGAGCATGCATCTAGAGGGCCCTATTCTATAGTGTCACCTAAATGCTAGAGCTCGCTGATCAGCC
TCGACTGTGCCTTCTAGTTGCCAGCCATCTGTTGTTTGCCCCTCCCCCGTGCCTTCCTTGACCCTGGAAG
GTGCCACTCCCACTGTCCTTTCCTAATAAAATGAGGAAATTGCATCGCATTGTCTGAGTAGGTGTCATTC
TATTCTGGGGGGTGGGGTGGGGCAGGACAGCAAGGGGGAGGATTGGGAAGACAATAGCAGGCATGCTGGG
GATGCGGTGGGCTCTATGGCTTCTGAGGCGGAAAGAACCAGCTGGGGCTCTAGGGGGTATCCCC
[124 nt withheld, positions 2235-2358]
C
[91 nt withheld, positions 2360-2450]
A
[49 nt withheld, positions 2452-2500]
CCTTTGACGTTGGAGTCCACGTTCTTT
[37 nt withheld, positions 2528-2564]
ACCCTATCTCGGTCTATTCTTTTGATTTATAAGGGATTTTGCCGATTTCGGCCTATTGGTTAAAAAATGA
GCTGATTTAACAAAAATTTAACGCGAATTAATTCTGTGGAATGTGTGTCAGTTAGGGTGTGGAAAGTCCC
CAGGCTCCCCAGCAGGCAGAAGTATGCAAAGCATGCATCTCAATTAGTCAGCAACCAGGTGTGGAAAGTC
CCCAGGCTCCCCAGCAGGCAGAAGTATGCAAAGCATGCATCTCAATTAGTCAGCAACCATAGTCCCGCCC
CTAACTCCGCCCATCCCGCCCCTAACTCCGCCCAGTTCCGCCCATTCTCCGCCCCATGGCTGACTAATTT
TTTTTATTTATGCAGAGGCCGAGGCCGCCTCTGCCTCTGAGCTATTCCAGAAGTAGTGAGGAGGCTTTTT
TGGAGGCCTAGGCTTTTGCAAAAAGCTCCCGGGAGCTTGTATATCCATTTTCGGATCTGATCAAGAGACA
GGATGAGGATCGTTTCGCATGATTGAACAAGATGGATTGCACGCAGGTTCTCCGGCCGCTTGGGTGGAGA
GGCTATTCGGCTATGACTGGGCACAACAGACAATCGGCTGCTCTGATGCCGCCGTGTTCCGGCTGTCAGC
GCAGGGGCGCCCGGTTCTTTTTGTCAAGACCGACCTGTCCGGTGCCCTGAATGAACTGCAGGACGAGGCA
GCGCGGCTATCGTGGCTGGCCACGACGGGCGTTCCTTGCGCAGCTGTGCTCGACGTTGTCACTGAAGCGG
GAAGGGACTGGCTGCTATTGGGCGAAGTGCCGGGGCAGGATCTCCTGTCATCTCACCTTGCTCCTGCCGA
GAAAGTATCCATCATGGCTGATGCAATGCGGCGGCTGCATACGCTTGATCCGGCTACCTGCCCATTCGAC
CACCAAGCGAAACATCGCATCGAGCGAGCACGTACTCGGATGGAAGCCGGTCTTGTCGATCAGGATGATC
TGGACGAAGAGCATCAGGGGCTCGCGCCAGCCGAACTGTTCGCCAGGCTCAAGGCGCGCATGCCCGACGG
CGAGGATCTCGTCGTGACCCATGGCGATGCCTGCTTGCCGAATATCATGGTGGAAAATGGCCGCTTTTCT
GGATTCATCGACTGTGGCCGGCTGGGTGTGGCGGACCGCTATCAGGACATAGCGTTGGCTACCCGTGATA
TTGCTGAAGAGCTTGGCGGCGAATGGGCTGACCGCTTCCTCGTGCTTTACGGTATCGCCGCTCCCGATTC
GCAGCGCATCGCCTTCTATCGCCTTCTTGACGAGTTCTTCTGAGCGGGACTCTGGGGTTCGAAATGACCG
ACCAAGCGACGCCCAACCTGCCATCACGAGATTTCGATTCCACCGCCGCCTTCTATGAAAGGTTGGGCTT
CGGAATCGTTTTCCGGGACGCCGGCTGGATGATCCTCCAGCGCGGGGATCTCATGCTGGAGTTCTTCGCC
CACCCCAACTTGTTTATTGCAGCTTATAATGGTTACAAATAAAGCAATAGCATCACAAATTTCACAAATA
AAGCATTTTTTTCACTGCATTCTAGTTGTGGTTTGTCCAAACTCATCAATGTATCTTATCATGTCTGTAT
ACCGTCGACCTCTAGCTAGAGCTTGGCGTAATCATGGTCATAGCTGTTTCCTGTGTGAAATTGTTATCCG
CTCACAATTCCACACAACATACGAGCCGGAAGCATAAAGTGTAAAGCCTGGGGTGCCTAATGAGTGAGCT
AACTCACATTAATTGCGTTGCGCTCACTGCCCGCTTTCCAGTCGGGAAACCTGTCGTGCCAGCTGCATTA
ATGAATCGGCCAACGCGCGGGGAGAGGCGGTTTGCGTATTGGGCGCTCTTCCGCTTCCTCGCTCACTGAC
TCGCTGCGCTCGGTCGTTCGGCTGCGGCGAGCGGTATCAGCTCACTCAAAGGCGGTAATACGGTTATCCA
CAGAATCAGGGGATAACGCAGGAAAGAACATGTGAGCAAAAGGCCAGCAAAAGGCCAGGAACCGTAAAAA
GGCCGCGTTGCTGGCGTTTTTCCATAGGCTCCGCCCCCCTGACGAGCATCACAAAAATCGACGCTCAAGT
CAGAGGTGGCGAAACCCGACAGGACTATAAAGATACCAGGCGTTTCCCCCTGGAAGCTCCCTCGTGCGCT
CTCCTGTTCCGACCCTGCCGCTTACCGGATACCTGTCCGCCTTTCTCCCTTCGGGAAGCGTGGCGCTTTC
TCATAGCTCACGCTGTAGGTATCTCAGTTCGGTGTAGGTCGTTCGCTCCAAGCTGGGCTGTGTGCACGAA
CCCCCCGTTCAGCCCGACCGCTGCGCCTTATCCGGTAACTATCGTCTTGAGTCCAACCCGGTAAGACACG
ACTTATCGCCACTGGCAGCAGCCACTGGTAACAGGATTAGCAGAGCGAGGTATGTAGGCGGTGCTACAGA
GTTCTTGAAGTGGTGGCCTAACTACGGCTACACTAGAAGAACAGTATTTGGTATCTGCGCTCTGCTGAAG
CCAGTTACCTTCGGAAAAAGAGTTGGTAGCTCTTGATCCGGCAAACAAACCACCGCTGGTAGCGGTGGTT
TTTTTGTTTGCAAGCAGCAGATTACGCGCAGAAAAAAAGGATCTCAAGAAGATCCTTTGATCTTTTCTAC
GGGGTCTGACGCTCAGTGGAACGAAAACTCACGTTAAGGGATTTTGGTCATGAGATTATCAAAAAGGATC
TTCACCTAGATCCTTTTAAATTAAAAATGAAGTTTTAAATCAATCTAAAGTATATATGAGTAAACTTGGT
CTGACAGTTACCAATGCTTAATCAGTGAGGCACCTATCTCAGCGATCTGTCTATTTCGTTCATCCATAGT
TGCCTGACTCCCCGTCGTGTAGATAACTACGATACGGGAGGGCTTACCATCTGGCCCCAGTGCTGCAATG
ATACCGCGAGACCCACGCTCACCGGCTCCAGATTTATCAGCAATAAACCAGCCAGCCGGAAGGGCCGAGC
GCAGAAGTGGTCCTGCAACTTTATCCGCCTCCATCCAGTCTATTAATTGTTGCCGGGAAGCTAGAGTAAG
TAGTTCGCCAGTTAATAGTTTGCGCAACGTTGTTGCCATTGCTACAGGCATCGTGGTGTCACGCTCGTCG
TTTGGTATGGCTTCATTCAGCTCCGGTTCCCAACGATCAAGGCGAGTTACATGATCCCCCATGTTGTGCA
AAAAAGCGGTTAGCTCCTTCGGTCCTCCGATCGTTGTCAGAAGTAAGTTGGCCGCAGTGTTATCACTCAT
GGTTATGGCAGCACTGCATAATTCTCTTACTGTCATGCCATCCGTAAGATGCTTTTCTGTGACTGGTGAG
TACTCAACCAAGTCATTCTGAGAATAGTGTATGCGGCGACCGAGTTGCTCTTGCCCGGCGTCAATACGGG
ATAATACCGCGCCACATAGCAGAACTTTAAAAGTGCTCATCATTGGAAAACGTTCTTCGGGGCGAAAACT
CTCAAGGATCTTACCGCTGTTGAGATCCAGTTCGATGTAACCCACTCGTGCACCCAACTGATCTTCAGCA
TCTTTTACTTTCACCAGCGTTTCTGGGTGAGCAAAAACAGGAAGGCAAAATGCCGCAAAAAAGGGAATAA
GGGCGACACGGAAATGTTGAATACTCATACTCTTCCTTTTTCAATATTATTGAAGCATTTATCAGGGTTA
TTGTCTCATGAGCGGATACATATTTGAATGTATTTAGAAAAATAAACAAATAGGGGTTCCGCGCACATTT
CCCCGAAAAGTGCCACCTGACGTCGACGGATCGGGAGATCTCCCGATCCCCTATGGTGCACTCTCAGTAC
AATCTGCTCTGATGCCGCATAGTTAAGCCAGTATCTGCTCCCTGCTTGTGTGTTGGAGGTCGCTGAGTAG
TGCGCGAGCAAAATTTAAGCTACAACAAGGCAAGGCTTGACCGACAATTGCATGAAGAATCTGCTTAGGG
TTAGGCGTTTTGCGCTGCTTCGCGATGTACGGGCCAGATATACGCGTT
